Addgene plasmid #226362: pAM420 GFP-titin-ssrA substrate
Purpose: Expression of GFP-titin-ssrA substrate for 26S proteasome
Depositing lab: Andreas Martin. Depositing organization: University of California, Berkeley. Publication: Ubp6 deubiquitinase controls conformational dynamics and substrate degradation of the 26S proteasome. Bashore C, Dambacher CM, Goodall EA, Matyskiela ME, Lander GC, Martin A. Nat Struct Mol Biol. 2015 Sep;22(9):712-9. doi: 10.1038/nsmb.3075. Epub 2015 Aug 24. PubMed 26301997.
Backbone
  Vector backbone: unknown
  Vector type: Bacterial Expression
Growth in bacteria
  Bacterial resistance: Ampicillin, 100 μg/mL
  Growth temperature: 37°C
  Growth strain: DH5alpha
  Copy number: High Copy
Gene/Insert
  Gene/Insert name: GFP-titin substrate
  Species: Synthetic
  Promoter: T7
  Tag / fusion protein: His tag (C terminal on insert)
  Cloning method: Unknown
  Sequencing primers: 5′ T7 primer
Terms and licenses: Academic/Nonprofit Terms; Industry Terms: Not Available to Industry
How to cite: pAM420 GFP-titin-ssrA substrate was a gift from Andreas Martin (Addgene plasmid # 226362 ; http://n2t.net/addgene:226362 ; RRID:Addgene_226362)
