[The description below was written by a language model from this plasmid's Addgene catalogue record and pLannotate feature annotations shown in this document.]
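Description:
pAM420 GFP-titin-ssrA substrate is a bacterial expression plasmid of about 6.2 kb that produces a synthetic model substrate for degradation studies with the 26S proteasome. The catalogue lists the backbone as unknown. The annotated features, however, show a pET-like layout: a ColE1/pMB1-type origin with the pBR322 bom region and rop gene, an f1 phage origin, remnants of the tetracycline resistance gene, and an AmpR (β-lactamase) cassette for ampicillin selection. The record lists the plasmid as high copy, although a rop gene is normally associated with reduced copy number.

Expression is driven by a T7 promoter followed directly by a lac operator and the strong T7 gene 10 ribosome binding site. A plasmid-borne lacI gene supplies the repressor, so transcription depends on T7 RNA polymerase in the host and is inducible with IPTG. A T7 terminator closes the unit. The open reading frame begins with superfolder GFP, a rapidly maturing fluorescent domain. An unannotated stretch of roughly 300 bp follows it and presumably holds the titin domain named in the title, though the feature table does not identify it. Downstream lie a short match to an ssrA-type degradation tag, a fragment resembling sea urchin cyclin B, and a C-terminal 6xHis tag for affinity purification. The record does not say what role the cyclin B-like segment plays. The short SET1 hit after the His tag is probably residual vector sequence.

According to the stated purpose, the purified fusion protein is used as a proteasome substrate. The record does not describe the assay, but the GFP moiety would in principle provide a fluorescence signal for following unfolding and degradation.
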