Features (pLannotate 1.2.2; 21 found; start..end, strand, type, name):
    644..721     -  promoter       lacI promoter: lacI
    729..1008    -  CDS            TcR (fragment): tetracycline efflux protein; tet; confers resistance to tetracycline
   1034..1052    +  promoter       T7 promoter: promoter for bacteriophage T7 RNA polymerase
   1053..1077    +  protein_bind   lac operator: The lac repressor binds to the lac operator to inhibit transcription in E. coli. This inhibition can be relieved by adding lactose or isopropyl-β-D-thiogalactopyranoside (IPTG). lac repressor encoded by lacI
   1092..1114    +  RBS            RBS: efficient ribosome binding site from bacteriophage T7 gene 10 (Olins and Rangwala, 1989)
   1142..1849    +  CDS            Superfolder GFP: Superfolder GFP is a basic (constitutively fluorescent) green fluorescent protein published in 2005, derived from Aequorea victoria. It is reported to be a very rapidly-maturing weak dimer.
   2156..2180    +  CDS            ssrA tag (LVA) (fragment): C-terminal peptide that mediates degradation in bacteria through the ClpXP and ClpAP proteases (McGinness et al., 2006) mutant LVA variant that confers accelerated degradation under some conditions (Andersen et al., 1998)
   2168..2269    +  CDS            CCNB_ARBPU (fragment): Experimental evidence at protein level: Swiss-Prot protein existence level 1. Essential for the control of the cell cycle at the G2/M (mitosis) transition. From Arbacia punctulata (Punctuate sea urchin).
   2285..2302    +  CDS            6xHis: 6xHis affinity tag
   2314..2331    +  CDS            SET1 (fragment): solubility-enhancement tag derived from T7 phage gene 10B
   2339..2386    +  terminator     T7 terminator: transcription terminator for bacteriophage T7 RNA polymerase
   2423..2878    +  rep_origin     f1 ori (sequence partly withheld): f1 bacteriophage origin of replication; arrow indicates direction of (+) strand synthesis
   2993..3853    -  CDS            AmpR: β-lactamase; bla; confers resistance to ampicillin, carbenicillin, and related antibiotics
   3854..3946    -  promoter       AmpR promoter: bla
   4027..4615    +  rep_origin     ori: high-copy-number ColE1/pMB1/pBR322/pUC origin of replication
   4801..4940    -  misc_feature   bom: basis of mobility region from pBR322
   5042..5233    -  CDS            rop: Rop protein, which maintains plasmids at low copy number; rop
   5250..5630    +  CDS            YPB1_ECOLX: Protein predicted: Swiss-Prot protein existence level 4. From Escherichia coli.
   5692..5756    -  CDS            TcR (fragment): tetracycline efflux protein; tet; confers resistance to tetracycline
   5771..5792    -  protein_bind   CAP binding site: CAP binding activates transcription in the presence of cAMP. E. coli catabolite activator protein
   5805..643     -  CDS            lacI (across the origin): lac repressor; lacI; The lac repressor binds to the lac operator to inhibit transcription in E. coli. This inhibition can be relieved by adding lactose or isopropyl-β-D-thiogalactopyranoside (IPTG).
>Addgene plasmid #226362 | pAM420 GFP-titin-ssrA substrate | addgene full sequence | sequence record 450054 | Addgene NGS Result
CCGCTATCGGCTGAATTTGATTGCGAGTGAGATATTTATGCCAGCCAGCCAGACGCAGACGCGCCGAGAC
AGAACTTAATGGGCCCGCTAACAGCGCGATTTGCTGGTGACCCAATGCGACCAGATGCTCCACGCCCAGT
CGCGTACCGTCTTCATGGGAGAAAATAATACTGTTGATGGGTGTCTGGTCAGAGACATCAAGAAATAACG
CCGGAACATTAGTGCAGGCAGCTTCCACAGCAATGGCATCCTGGTCATCCAGCGGATAGTTAATGATCAG
CCCACTGACGCGTTGCGCGAGAAGATTGTGCACCGCCGCTTTACAGGCTTCGACGCCGCTTCGTTCTACC
ATCGACACCACCACGCTGGCACCCAGTTGATCGGCGCGAGATTTAATCGCCGCGACAATTTGCGACGGCG
CGTGCAGGGCCAGACTGGAGGTGGCAACGCCAATCAGCAACGACTGTTTGCCCGCCAGTTGTTGTGCCAC
GCGGTTGGGAATGTAATTCAGCTCCGCCATCGCCGCTTCCACTTTTTCCCGCGTTTTCGCAGAAACGTGG
CTGGCCTGGTTCACCACGCGGGAAACGGTCTGATAAGAGACACCGGCATACTCTGCGACATCGTATAACG
TTACTGGTTTCACATTCACCACCCTGAATTGACTCTCTTCCGGGCGCTATCATGCCATACCGCGAAAGGT
TTTGCGCCATTCGATGGTGTCCGGGATCTCGACGCTCTCCCTTATGCGACTCCTGCATTAGGAAGCAGCC
CAGTAGTAGGTTGAGGCCGTTGAGCACCGCCGCCGCAAGGAATGGTGCATGCAAGGAGATGGCGCCCAAC
AGTCCCCCGGCCACGGGGCCTGCCACCATACCCACGCCGAAACAAGCGCTCATGAGCCCGAAGTGGCGAG
CCCGATCTTCCCCATCGGTGATGTCGGCGATATAGGCGCCAGCAACCGCACCTGTGGCGCCGGTGATGCC
GGCCACGATGCGTCCGGCGTAGAGGATCGAGATCGATCTCGATCCCGCGAAATTAATACGACTCACTATA
GGGGAATTGTGAGCGGATAACAATTCCCCTCTAGAAATAATTTTGTTTAACTTTAAGAAGGAGATATACC
ATGGGCAGCAGCCATCACTGCCGCGGCGAGGAGCTGTTCACCGGCGTGGTGCCCATCCTGGTGGAGCTGG
ACGGCGACGTGAACGGCCACCGCTTCAGCGTGCGCGGCGAGGGCGAGGGCGACGCCACCAACGGCCGCCT
GACCCTGCGCTTCATCTGCACCACCGGCCGCCTGCCCGTGCCCTGGCCCACCCTGGTGACCACCCTGACC
TACGGCGTGCAGTGCTTCAGCCGCTACCCCGACCACATGCGCCGCCACGACTTCTTCCGCAGCGCCATGC
CCGAGGGCTACGTGCAGGAGCGCACCATCAGCTTCCGCGACGACGGCACCTACCGCACCCGCGCCGAGGT
GCGCTTCGAGGGCGACACCCTGGTGAACCGCATCGAGCTGCGCGGCATCGACTTCCGCGAGGACGGCAAC
ATCCTGGGCCACCGCCTGGAGTACAACTTCAACAGCCACAACGTGTACATCACCGCCGACCGCCAGCGCA
ACGGCATCCGCGCCAACTTCCGCATCCGCCACAACGTGGAGGACGGCAGCGTGCAGCTGGCCGACCACTA
CCAGCAGAACACCCCCATCGGCGACGGCCCCGTGCTGCTGCCCGACAACCACTACCTGAGCACCCAGAGC
GTGCTGAGCCGCGACCCCAACGAGCGCCGCGACCACATGGTGCTGCTGGAGTTCGTGACCGCCGCCGGCA
TCACCCACGGCATGGACGAGCTGTACCGCGCCATGGGCAGCAGCCATCACTGCCTAATAGAAGTGGAACG
CCCTCTGTACGGAGTAGAGGTGTTTCCGGGTGAAACAGCCCACTTTGAAATTGAACTTTCTGAACCTGAT
GTTCACGGCCAGTGGCGCCTGCGCGGACAGCCTTTGGCAGCTTCCCCTGACTGTGAAATCATTGAGGATG
GACGCCGCCATATTCTGATCCTTCATAACTGTCAGCTGGGTATGACAGGAGAGGTTTCCTTCCAGGCTGC
TAATACCCGCTCTGCAGCCAATCTGCGCGTGCGCGAATTGGGTACCCTCGAGGCAGCAAACGACGAAAAC
TACGCTTTAGCAGCGCATGGTGGCAAACACACATTCAACAATGAAAATGTCAGTGCAAGGCTCGGGGGAG
CGAGCATTGCTGTGCAAGCGCCAGCACAACCGCCACCATATAGTCACCATCACCATCACCATTAATTAAC
CTAGGCTGCTGCCACCGCTGAGCAATAACTAGCATAACCCCTTGGGGCCTCTAAACGGGTCTTGAGGGGT
TTTTTGCTGAAAGGAGGAACTATATCCGGATTGGCGAATGGG
[124 nt withheld, positions 2423-2546]
C
[91 nt withheld, positions 2548-2638]
A
[49 nt withheld, positions 2640-2688]
CCTTTGACGTTGGAGTCCACGTTCTTT
[37 nt withheld, positions 2716-2752]
ACCCTATCTCGGTCTATTCTTTTGATTTATAAGGGATTTTGCCGATTTCGGCCTATTGGTTAAAAAATGA
GCTGATTTAACAAAAATTTAACGCGAATTTTAACAAAATATTAACGTTTACAATTTCTGGCGGCACGATG
GCATGAGATTATCAAAAAGGATCTTCACCTAGATCCTTTTAAATTAAAAATGAAGTTTTAAATCAATCTA
AAGTATATATGAGTAAACTTGGTCTGACAGTTACCAATGCTTAATCAGTGAGGCACCTATCTCAGCGATC
TGTCTATTTCGTTCATCCATAGTTGCCTGACTCCCCGTCGTGTAGATAACTACGATACGGGAGGGCTTAC
CATCTGGCCCCAGTGCTGCAATGATACCGCGAGAACCACGCTCACCGGCTCCAGATTTATCAGCAATAAA
CCAGCCAGCCGGAAGGGCCGAGCGCAGAAGTGGTCCTGCAACTTTATCCGCCTCCATCCAGTCTATTAAT
TGTTGCCGGGAAGCTAGAGTAAGTAGTTCGCCAGTTAATAGTTTGCGCAACGTTGTTGCCATTGCTACAG
GCATCGTGGTGTCACGCTCGTCGTTTGGTATGGCTTCATTCAGCTCCGGTTCCCAACGATCAAGGCGAGT
TACATGATCCCCCATGTTGTGCAAAAAAGCGGTTAGCTCCTTCGGTCCTCCGATCGTTGTCAGAAGTAAG
TTGGCCGCAGTGTTATCACTCATGGTTATGGCAGCACTGCATAATTCTCTTACTGTCATGCCATCCGTAA
GATGCTTTTCTGTGACTGGTGAGTACTCAACCAAGTCATTCTGAGAATAGTGTATGCGGCGACCGAGTTG
CTCTTGCCCGGCGTCAATACGGGATAATACCGCGCCACATAGCAGAACTTTAAAAGTGCTCATCATTGGA
AAACGTTCTTCGGGGCGAAAACTCTCAAGGATCTTACCGCTGTTGAGATCCAGTTCGATGTAACCCACTC
GTGCACCCAACTGATCTTCAGCATCTTTTACTTTCACCAGCGTTTCTGGGTGAGCAAAAACAGGAAGGCA
AAATGCCGCAAAAAAGGGAATAAGGGCGACACGGAAATGTTGAATACTCATACTCTTCCTTTTTCAATCA
TGATTGAAGCATTTATCAGGGTTATTGTCTCATGAGCGGATACATATTTGAATGTATTTAGAAAAATAAA
CAAATAGGTCATGACCAAAATCCCTTAACGTGAGTTTTCGTTCCACTGAGCGTCAGACCCCGTAGAAAAG
ATCAAAGGATCTTCTTGAGATCCTTTTTTTCTGCGCGTAATCTGCTGCTTGCAAACAAAAAAACCACCGC
TACCAGCGGTGGTTTGTTTGCCGGATCAAGAGCTACCAACTCTTTTTCCGAAGGTAACTGGCTTCAGCAG
AGCGCAGATACCAAATACTGTCCTTCTAGTGTAGCCGTAGTTAGGCCACCACTTCAAGAACTCTGTAGCA
CCGCCTACATACCTCGCTCTGCTAATCCTGTTACCAGTGGCTGCTGCCAGTGGCGATAAGTCGTGTCTTA
CCGGGTTGGACTCAAGACGATAGTTACCGGATAAGGCGCAGCGGTCGGGCTGAACGGGGGGTTCGTGCAC
ACAGCCCAGCTTGGAGCGAACGACCTACACCGAACTGAGATACCTACAGCGTGAGCTATGAGAAAGCGCC
ACGCTTCCCGAAGGGAGAAAGGCGGACAGGTATCCGGTAAGCGGCAGGGTCGGAACAGGAGAGCGCACGA
GGGAGCTTCCAGGGGGAAACGCCTGGTATCTTTATAGTCCTGTCGGGTTTCGCCACCTCTGACTTGAGCG
TCGATTTTTGTGATGCTCGTCAGGGGGGCGGAGCCTATGGAAAAACGCCAGCAACGCGGCCTTTTTACGG
TTCCTGGCCTTTTGCTGGCCTTTTGCTCACATGTTCTTTCCTGCGTTATCCCCTGATTCTGTGGATAACC
GTATTACCGCCTTTGAGTGAGCTGATACCGCTCGCCGCAGCCGAACGACCGAGCGCAGCGAGTCAGTGAG
CGAGGAAGCGGAAGAGCGCCTGATGCGGTATTTTCTCCTTACGCATCTGTGCGGTATTTCACACCGCAAT
GGTGCACTCTCAGTACAATCTGCTCTGATGCCGCATAGTTAAGCCAGTATACACTCCGCTATCGCTACGT
GACTGGGTCATGGCTGCGCCCCGACACCCGCCAACACCCGCTGACGCGCCCTGACGGGCTTGTCTGCTCC
CGGCATCCGCTTACAGACAAGCTGTGACAGTCTCCGGGAGCTGCATGTGTCAGAGGTTTTCACCGTCATC
ACCGAAACGCGCGAGGCAGCTGCGGTAAAGCTCATCAGCGTGGTCGTGAAGCGATTCACAGATGTCTGCC
TGTTCATCCGCGTCCAGCTCGTTGAGTTTCTCCAGAAGCGTTAATGTCTGGCTTCTGATAAAGCGGGCCA
TGTTAAGGGCGGTTTTTTCCTGTTTGGTCACTGATGCCTCCGTGTAAGGGGGATTTCTGTTCATGGGGGT
AATGATACCGATGAAACGAGAGAGGATGCTCACGATACGGGTTACTGATGATGAACATGCCCGGTTACTG
GAACGTTGTGAGGGTAAACAACTGGCGGTATGGATGCGGCGGGACCAGAGAAAAATCACTCAGGGTCAAT
GCCAGCGCTTCGTTAATACAGATGTAGGTGTTCCACAGGGTAGCCAGCAGCATCCTGCGATGCAGATCCG
GAACATAATGGTGCAGGGCGCTGACTTCCGCGTTTCCAGACTTTACGAAACACGGAAACCGAAGACCATT
CATGTTGTTGCTCAGGTCGCAGACGTTTTGCAGCAGCAGTCGCTTCACGTTCGCTCGCGTATCGGTGATT
CATTCTGCTAACCAGTAAGGCAACCCCGCCAGCCTAGCCGGGTCCTCAACGACAGGAGCACGATCATGCT
AGTCATGCCCCGCGCCCACCGGAAGGAGCTGACTGGGTTGAAGGCTCTCAAGGGCATCGGTCGAGATCCC
GGTGCCTAATGAGTGAGCTAACTTACATTAATTGCGTTGCGCTCACTGCCCGCTTTCCAGTCGGGAAACC
TGTCGTGCCAGCTGCATTAATGAATCGGCCAACGCGCGGGGAGAGGCGGTTTGCGTATTGGGCGCCAGGG
TGGTTTTTCTTTTCACCAGTGAAACGGGCAACAGCTGATTGCCCTTCACCGCCTGGCCCTGAGAGAGTTG
CAGCAAGCGGTCCACGCTGGTTTGCCCCAGCAGGCGAAAATCCTGTTTGATGGTGGTTAACGGCGGGATA
TAACATGAGCTGTCTTCGGTATCGTCGTATCCCACTACCGAGATGTCCGCACCAACGCGCAGCCCGGACT
CGGTAATGGCGCGCATTGCGCCCAGCGCCATCTGATCGTTGGCAACCAGCATCGCAGTGGGAACGATGCC
CTCATTCAGCATTTGCATGGTTTGTTGAAAACCGGACATGGCACTCCAGTCGCCTTCCCGTT
